>Addgene plasmid #174967 | pMSR:MSMEG_1017:Dendra | addgene full sequence | sequence record 345409 | Addgene NGS Result
CGAGCGCCAGCACCGCCGCTCTGTGCGGAGACCTGGGCACCAGCCCCGCCGCCGCCAGGAGCATTGCCGT
TCCCGCCAGAAATCTAGACGGTGACCACAACGCGCCCGCTTTGATCGGGGACGTCGAAATATTGGATCGT
CGGCACCGTCACGGCCGTGGGAGGCGGCACGATCCGCGACGTGATGATCGGCCGCATCCCCACGGTGCTG
CGCAGTGAGCTCTACGCCATCCCGGCGTTGATCTGTGCGTTCGCACGCACAGGCCCGGTGTGAGAAGGGT
CTCTGACGAGCGGGAGAACTCCCTATCAGTGATAGAGTTTGTCCTCCCTATCAGTGATAGATAGGCTTAA
GGAGTAATACGACTCACTATAGGGAGAAGGAGGCCATTATGACCGTCACCGTGTACACCAAGCCCGCATG
CGTGCAGTGCAACGCCACCTACAAGGCGCTGGACAAGCTGGGCATCGCCTACGAGACGGTCGACATCACC
GTCGACAGCGAGGCCCGTGACTACGTCATGGCGCTCGGCTACCTGCAGGCACCGGTCGTGGTGGCCGGCA
ACGAGCACTGGTCGGGCTTCCGCCCCGACCGCATCAAGGCACTCAGCGCCGCGACGATCAGCGCGAAGCT
TGGTGCGGCCGCGGGCAACACGCCTGGCATCAATCTGATCAAGGAGGACATGCGTGTCAAGGTGCATATG
GAGGGCAACGTGAACGGTCACGCCTTCGTGATCGAGGGGGAGGGTAAGGGTAAGCCTTACGAAGGGACCC
AGACCGCCAACCTCACCGTCAAGGAGGGCGCCCCTCTCCCATTCTCGTACGATATCCTCACTACCGCGGT
GCATTACGGGAACCGCGTGTTCACCAAGTACCCCGAGGATATCCCTGACTACTTCAAGCAGAGCTTCCCG
GAGGGATACTCCTGGGAGCGGACGATGACCTTCGAAGACAAGGGTATCTGTACGATCCGCAGCGACATCT
CGCTGGAAGGGGACTGTTTCTTCCAGAACGTCCGTTTCAAGGGGACCAACTTTCCGCCGAACGGCCCGGT
CATGCAGAAGAAGACCCTCAAGTGGGAGCCGAGCACGGAGAAGCTGCACGTTCGGGACGGCCTCCTGGTC
GGCAACATCAACATGGCGCTGCTGCTGGAAGGCGGCGGCCACTACCTATGCGACTTCAAGACCACGTACA
AAGCGAAGAAGGTCGTCCAGCTGCCCGACGCGCACTTCGTGGACCACCGCATCGAAATCCTGGGGAACGA
TTCGGACTACAACAAGGTCAAGTTGTACGAGCACGCTGTGGCACGCTATAGCCCGCTCCCGTCGCAGGTC
TGGTTCGAAGGCGGCGGCGGGGAGAACCTGTATTTCCAGGACTACAAGGACGACGACGACAAGTGATTTA
AATAACCCCTTGGGGCCTCTAAACGGGTCTTGAGGGGTTTTTTGTTAACTAGCGTACGATCGAATTCCTG
CAGCTCACGGTAACTGATGCCGTATTTGCAGTACCAGCGTACGGCCCACAGAATGATGTCACGCTGAAAA
TGCCGGCCTTTGAATGGGTTCATGTGCAGCTCCATCAGCAAAAGGGGATGATAAGTTTATCACCACCGAC
TATTTGCAACAGTGCCGTTGATCGTGCTATGATCGACTGATGTCATCAGCGGTGGAGTGCAATGTCGTGC
AATACGAATGGCGAAAAGCCGAGCTCATCGGTCAGCTTCTCAACCTTGGGGTTACCCCCGGCGGTGTGCT
GCTGGTCCACAGCTCCTTCCGTAGCGTCCGGCCCCTCGAAGATGGGCCACTTGGACTGATCGAGGCCCTG
CGTGCTACGCTGGGTCCGGGAGGGACGCTCGTCATGCCCTCGTGGTCAGGTCTGGACGACGAGCCGTTCG
ATCCTGCCACGTCGCCCGTTACACCGGACCTTGGAGTTGTCTCTGACACATTCTGGCGCCTGCCAAATGT
AAAGCGCAGCGCCCATCCATTTGCCTTTGCGGCAGCGGGGCCACAGGCAGAGCAGATCATCTCTGATCCA
TTGCCCCTGCCACCTTACTCGCCTGCAAGCCCGGTCGCCCGTGTCCATGAACTCGATGGGCAGGTACTTC
TCCTCGGCGTGGGACACGATGCCAACACGACGCTGCATCTTGCCGAGTTGATGGCAAAGGTTCCCTATGG
GGTGCCGAGACACTGCACCATTCTTCAGGATGGCAAGTTGGTACGCGTCGATTATCTCGAGAATGACCAC
TGCTGTGAGCGCTTTGCCTTGGCGGACAGGTGGCTCAAGGAGAAGAGCCTTCAGAAGGAAGGTCCAGTCG
GTCATGCCTTTGCTCGGTTGATCCGCTCCCGCGACATTGTGGCGACAGCCCTGGGTCAACTGGGCCGAGA
TCCGTTGATCTTCCTGCATCCGCCAGAGGCGGGATGCGAAGAATGCGATGCCGCTCGCCAGTCGATTGGC
TGAGCTCATGAGCGGAGAACGAGATGACGTTGGAGGGGCAAGGTCGCGCTGATTGCTGGGGCAACACGGG
GGATCCACTAGTTCCATGAGCGTCAGACCCCGTAGAAAAGATCAAAGGATCTTCTTGAGATCCTTTTTTT
CTGCGCGTAATCTGCTGCTTGCAAACAAAAAAACCACCGCTACCAGCGGTGGTTTGTTTGCCGGATCAAG
AGCTACCAACTCTTTTTCCGAAGGTAACTGGCTTCAGCAGAGCGCAGATACCAAATACTGTCCTTCTAGT
GTAGCCGTAGTTAGGCCACCACTTCAAGAACTCTGTAGCACCGCCTACATACCTCGCTCTGCTAATCCTG
TTACCAGTGGCTGCTGCCAGTGGCGATAAGTCGTGTCTTACCGGGTTGGACTCAAGACGATAGTTACCGG
ATAAGGCGCAGCGGTCGGGCTGAACGGGGGGTTCGTGCACACAGCCCAGCTTGGAGCGAACGACCTACAC
CGAACTGAGATACCTACAGCGTGAGCTATGAGAAAGCGCCACGCTTCCCGAGGGGAGAAAGGCGGACAGG
TATCCGGTAAGCGGCAGGGTCGGAACAGGAGAGCGCACGAGGGAGCTTCCAGGGGGAAACGCCTGGTATC
TTTATAGTCCTGTCGGGTTTCGCCACCTCTGACTTGAGCGTCGATTTTTGTGATGCTCGTCAGGGGGGCG
GAGCCTATGGAAAAACGCCAGCAACGCGGCCTTTTTACGGTTCCTGGCCTTTTGCTGGCCTTTTGCTCAC
ATGTTCTTTCCTGCGTTATCCCCTGATTCTGTGGATAACCGTATTACCGCCTTTGAGTGAGCTGATACCG
CTCGCCGCAGCCGAACGACCGAGCGCAACGCGTGCGGCCGCGGTACCCGGGGATCCTCTAGAGTCGACCA
CCAAGGGCACCATCTCTGCTTGGGCCACCCCGTTGGCCGCAGCCAGCTCGCTGAGAGCCGTGAACGACAG
GGCGAACGCCAGCCCGCCGACGGCGAGGGTTCCGACCGCTGCAACTCCCGGTGCAACCTTGTCCCGGTCT
ATTCTCTTCACTGCACCAGCTCCAATCTGGTGTGAATGCCCCTCGTCTGTTCGCGCAGGCGGGGGGCTCT
ATTCGTTTGTCAGCATCGAAAGTAGCCAGATCAGGGATGCGTTGCAACCGCGTATGCCCAGGTCAGAAGA
GTCGCACAAGAGTTGCAGACCCCTGGAAAGAAAAATGGCCAGAGGGCGAAAACACCCTCTGACCAGCGGA
GCGGGCGACGGGAATCGAACCCGCGTAGCTAGTTTGGAAGAATGGGTGTCTGCCGACCACATATGGGCCG
GTCAAGATAGGTTTTTACCCCCTCTCGGCTGCATCCTCTAAGTGGAAAGAAATTGCAGGTCGTAGAAGCG
CGTTGAAGCCTGAGAGTTGCACAGGAGTTGCAACCCGGTAGCCTTGTTCACGACGAGAGGAGACCTAGTT
GGCACGTCGCGGATGGGGATCGCTGAAGACTCAGCGCAGCGGGAGGATCCAAGCCTCATACGTCAACCCG
CAGGACGGTGTGAGGTACTACGCGCTGCAGACCTACGACAACAAGATGGACGCCGAAGCCTGGCTCGCGG
GCGAGAAGCGGCTCATCGAGATGGAGACCTGGACCCCTCCACAGGACCGGGCGAAGAAGGCAGCCGCCAG
CGCCATCACGCTGGAGGAGTACACCCGGAAGTGGCTCGTGGAGCGCGACCTCGCAGACGGCACCAGGGAT
CTGTACAGCGGGCACGCGGAGCGCCGCATCTACCCGGTGCTAGGTGAAGTGGCGGTCACAGAGATGACGC
CAGCTCTGGTGCGTGCGTGGTGGGCCGGGATGGGTAGGAAGCACCCGACTGCCCGCCGGCATGCCTACAA
CGTCCTCCGGGCGGTGATGAACACAGCGGTCGAGGACAAGCTGATCGCAGAGAACCCGTGCCGGATCGAG
CAGAAGGCAGCCGATGAGCGCGACGTAGAGGCGCTGACGCCTGAGGAGCTGGACATCGTCGCCGCTGAGA
TCTTCGAGCACTACCGGATCGCGGCATACATCCTGGCGTGGACGAGCCTCCGGTTCGGAGAGCTGATCGA
GCTTCGCCGCAAGGACATCGTGGACGACGGCATGACGATGAAGCTCCGGGTGCGCCGTGGCGCTTCCCGC
GTGGGGAACAAGATCGTCGTTGGCAACGCCAAGACCGTCCGGTCGAAGCGTCCTGTGACGGTTCCGCCTC
ACGTCGCGGAGATGATCCGAGCGCACATGAAGGACCGTACGAAGATGAACAAGGGCCCCGAGGCATTCCT
GGTGACCACGACGCAGGGCAACCGGCTGTCGAAGTCCGCGTTCACCAAGTCGCTGAAGCGTGGCTACGCC
AAGATCGGTCGGCCGGAACTCCGCATCCACGACCTCCGCGCTGTCGGCGCTACGTTCGCCGCTCAGGCAG
GTGCGACGACCAAGGAGCTGATGGCCCGTCTCGGTCACACGACTCCTAGGATGGCGATGAAGTACCAGAT
GGCGTCTGAGGCCCGCGACGAGGCTATCGCTGAGGCGATGTCCAAGCTGGCCAAGACCTCCTGAAACGCA
AAAAGCCCCCCTCCCAAGGACACTGAGTCCTAAAGAGGGGGGTTTCTTGTCAGTACGCGAAGAACCACGC
CTGGCCG
Features (pLannotate 1.2.2; 13 found; start..end, strand, type, name):
    136..240     +  CDS            Y4104_STRCO (fragment): Protein inferred from homology: Swiss-Prot protein existence level 3. From Streptomyces coelicolor (strain ATCC BAA-471 / A3(2) / M145).
    298..317     +  promoter       tight TRE promoter (fragment): Tet-responsive promoter PTight, consisting of seven tet operator sequences followed by the minimal CMV promoter
    324..341     +  promoter       tight TRE promoter (fragment): Tet-responsive promoter PTight, consisting of seven tet operator sequences followed by the minimal CMV promoter
    355..373     +  promoter       T7 promoter: promoter for bacteriophage T7 RNA polymerase
    647..1333    +  CDS            Dendra2: Dendra2 is a photoconvertible green fluorescent protein published in 2006, derived from Dendronephthya sp.. It has high acid sensitivity.
   1373..1393    +  CDS            FLAG (fragment): FLAG® epitope tag, followed by an enterokinase cleavage site
   1402..1444    +  terminator     T7 terminator (fragment): transcription terminator for bacteriophage T7 RNA polymerase
   1650..2450    +  CDS            ApmR: aminoglycoside 3-N-acetyltransferase type IV ; aac(3)IV; confers resistance to apramycin (Paget and Davies, 1996)
   2517..2534    -  misc_feature   MCS (fragment): pBluescript multiple cloning site
   2575..3163    +  rep_origin     ori: high-copy-number ColE1/pMB1/pBR322/pUC origin of replication
   3331..3359    +  misc_feature   MCS (fragment): pUC18/19 multiple cloning site
   3919..5031    +  CDS            33: VINT_BPML5 - Also known as int. Protein inferred from homology: Swiss-Prot protein existence level 3. Integrase is necessary for integration of the phage into the host genome by site-specific recombination. From Mycobacterium phage L5 (Mycobacteriophage L5).
   5093..80      -  CDS            32 (fragment) (across the origin): VG32_BPML5 - Protein predicted: Swiss-Prot protein existence level 4. From Mycobacterium phage L5 (Mycobacteriophage L5).
