[The description below was written by a language model from this plasmid's Addgene catalogue record and pLannotate feature annotations shown in this document.]
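Description:
pMSR:MSMEG_1017:Dendra is an integrating mycobacterial expression plasmid of about 5.1 kb, built on the pMSR:Dendra backbone as part of a systematic resource of tagged Mycobacterium smegmatis genes. It is propagated in E. coli through a high-copy ColE1/pUC-type origin and selected with apramycin via the aac(3)IV acetyltransferase gene, a marker that also works in mycobacteria. The plasmid has no annotated mycobacterial replication origin. Instead it carries the mycobacteriophage L5 integrase gene. Together with the adjacent phage sequence, this directs site-specific, single-copy insertion at the chromosomal L5 attachment site.

The payload is the M. smegmatis open reading frame MSMEG_1017, inserted by ligation-independent cloning. The record gives no function for this gene, and the automated annotation does not label it; it presumably occupies the short unannotated stretch between the promoter region and Dendra2. The gene is fused at its C terminus through a Gly-Ala linker to Dendra2, a green-to-red photoconvertible fluorescent protein, followed by a single FLAG epitope.

Transcription in mycobacteria comes from the pmycTetO promoter, a mycobacterial promoter carrying tet operators. The two short "tight TRE" hits in the feature table most likely reflect these operator sequences rather than a mammalian promoter. A T7 promoter sits just upstream of the coding region and a partial T7 terminator lies downstream, allowing the same fusion to be expressed in E. coli strains that supply T7 RNA polymerase.

The stated purpose is a C-terminal fluorescent fusion. It suits localisation and photoconversion imaging of the protein in live mycobacteria, and the FLAG tag allows immunodetection or affinity capture.
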