Addgene plasmid #174967: pMSR:MSMEG_1017:Dendra
Purpose: C-term fluorescent fusion
Depositing lab: Keith Derbyshire & Joseph Wade. Depositing organization: Wadsworth Center, New York State Department of Health. Publication: A Mycobacterial Systems Resource for the Research Community. Judd JA, Canestrari J, Clark R, Joseph A, Lapierre P, Lasek-Nesselquist E, Mir M, Palumbo M, Smith C, Stone M, Upadhyay A, Wirth SE, Dedrick RM, Meier CG, Russell DA, Dills A, Dove E, Kester J, Wolf ID, Zhu J, Rubin ER, Fortune S, Hatfull GF, Gray TA, Wade JT, Derbyshire KM. mBio. 2021 Mar 2;12(2). pii: mBio.02401-20. doi: 10.1128/mBio.02401-20. PubMed 33653882.
Backbone
  Vector backbone: pMSR:Dendra
  Vector type: Bacterial Expression ; Integrating Mycobacterial Expression Vector attL5. T7 expression in E. coli
Growth in bacteria
  Bacterial resistance: Apramycin, 25 μg/mL
  Growth temperature: 37°C
  Growth strain: DH5alpha
  Copy number: High Copy
Gene/Insert
  Gene/Insert name: MSMEG_1017
  Species: M. smegmatis
  Promoter: pmycTetO
  Tag / fusion protein: Gly-Ala Linker/Dendra2/1x Flag Tag (C terminal on insert)
  Cloning method: Ligation Independent Cloning
  Sequencing primers: 5′ TGATAGAGTTTGTCCTCCCTATCAG; 3′ TCCATATGCACCTTGACACG
Resource information
  A portion of this plasmid was derived from a plasmid made by: CP000480.1
Terms and licenses: Academic/Nonprofit Terms; Industry Terms: Not Available to Industry
Depositor comments: 5' cloning site: AseI (destroyed), 3' cloning site: HindIII (not destroyed)
How to cite: pMSR:MSMEG_1017:Dendra was a gift from Keith Derbyshire & Joseph Wade (Addgene plasmid # 174967 ; http://n2t.net/addgene:174967 ; RRID:Addgene_174967)
