>Addgene plasmid #174967 | pMSR:MSMEG_1017:Dendra | depositor partial sequence | sequence record 339361 | partial
ATGACCGTCACCGTGTACACCAAGCCCGCATGCGTGCAGTGCAACGCCACCTACAAGGCGCTGGACAAGC
TGGGCATCGCCTACGAGACGGTCGACATCACCGTCGACAGCGAGGCCCGTGACTACGTCATGGCGCTCGG
CTACCTGCAGGCACCGGTCGTGGTGGCCGGCAACGAGCACTGGTCGGGCTTCCGCCCCGACCGCATCAAG
GCACTCAGCGCCGCGACGATCAGCGCG
